Addgene plasmid #197218: pmiRFP670-2-Actin-C-18
Purpose: Expresses the fusion protein of miRFP670-2-Actin-C-18 in mammalian cells
Depositing lab: Kiryl Piatkevich. Depositing organization: Westlake University. Publication: Quantitative assessment of near-infrared fluorescent proteins. Zhang H, Papadaki S, Sun X, Wang X, Drobizhev M, Yao L, Rehbock M, Koster RW, Wu L, Namikawa K, Piatkevich KD. Nat Methods. 2023 Sep 4. doi: 10.1038/s41592-023-01975-z. PubMed 37666982.
Backbone
  Vector backbone: pN1
  Vector type: Mammalian Expression
Growth in bacteria
  Bacterial resistance: Kanamycin, 50 μg/mL
  Growth temperature: 37°C
  Growth strain: NEB Stable
  Copy number: High Copy
Gene/Insert
  Gene/Insert name: miRFP670-2-Actin-C-18
  Species: M. musculus (mouse)
  Cloning method: Gibson Cloning
Terms and licenses: Academic/Nonprofit Terms; Industry Terms: Not Available to Industry
Depositor comments: Please visit https://www.researchsquare.com/article/rs-797586/v1 for preprint.
How to cite: pmiRFP670-2-Actin-C-18 was a gift from Kiryl Piatkevich (Addgene plasmid # 197218 ; http://n2t.net/addgene:197218 ; RRID:Addgene_197218)
