[The description below was written by a language model from this plasmid's Addgene catalogue record and pLannotate feature annotations shown in this document.]
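Description:
pmiRFP670-2-Actin-C-18 is a mammalian expression plasmid built on a pN1-type backbone that produces the near-infrared fluorescent protein miRFP670-2 fused to the N-terminus of beta-actin. Transcription is driven by the human cytomegalovirus immediate early enhancer and promoter and terminated by an SV40 polyadenylation signal. The miRFP670-2 coding sequence comes first, followed after a short gap of about 54 nucleotides (consistent with the 18-residue linker implied by the "C-18" name) by the actin open reading frame. miRFP670-2 is a constitutively fluorescent protein derived from a Rhodopseudomonas palustris bacteriophytochrome and needs biliverdin as its chromophore. The catalogue lists the insert species as mouse, whereas automated annotation matched the actin segment to bovine ACTB. This likely reflects the very high conservation of cytoplasmic actin rather than a real conflict.

The plasmid is maintained in E. coli at high copy through a ColE1/pUC-type origin and selected with kanamycin. The Tn5 NeoR/KanR gene is preceded by both a bacterial bla promoter and the SV40 early promoter and is followed by an HSV TK polyadenylation signal, so the same marker can provide G418 selection in mammalian cells. An f1 origin is also present, and the short ble, bGH poly(A) and large T antigen fragments appear to be backbone remnants.

Two sequence records exist, a depositor sequence of 6,066 nt and a repository sequencing result of 5,994 nt. They are annotated identically except in the SV40 promoter region, where the shorter record lacks part of the enhancer. The construct labels actin filaments in living or fixed mammalian cells, and it was made as part of a quantitative comparison of near-infrared fluorescent proteins.
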