Features (pLannotate 1.2.2; 14 found; start..end, strand, type, name):
     61..364     +  enhancer       CMV enhancer: human cytomegalovirus immediate early enhancer
    365..568     +  promoter       CMV promoter: human cytomegalovirus (CMV) immediate early promoter
    613..1545    +  CDS            miRFP670-2: miRFP670-2 is a basic (constitutively fluorescent) near ir fluorescent protein published in 2020, derived from Rhodopseudomonas palustris CGA009. It has low acid sensitivity. It requires the cofactor biliverdin for fluorescence.
   1600..2721    +  CDS            ACTB: ACTB_BOVIN - Experimental evidence at protein level: Swiss-Prot protein existence level 1. Actin is a highly conserved protein that polymerizes to produce filaments that form cross-linked networks in the cytoplasm of cells. Actin exists in both monomeric (G-actin) and polymeric (F-actin) forms, both forms playing key functions, such as cell motility and contraction. In addition to their role in the cytoplasmic cytoskeleton, G- and F-actin also localize in the nucleus, and regulate gene transcription and motility and repair of damaged DNA. From Bos taurus (Bovine).
   2747..2831    +  CDS            large T antigen (fragment): large T antigen from SV40 (simian virus 40)
   2854..2975    +  polyA_signal   SV40 poly(A) signal: SV40 polyadenylation signal
   3009..3437    -  rep_origin     f1 ori (sequence partly withheld): f1 bacteriophage origin of replication; arrow indicates direction of (+) strand synthesis
   3464..3568    +  promoter       AmpR promoter: bla
   3570..3927    +  promoter       SV40 promoter: SV40 enhancer and early promoter
   3962..4756    +  CDS            NeoR/KanR: aminoglycoside phosphotransferase from Tn5; aph(3')-II (or nptII); confers resistance to neomycin, kanamycin, and G418 (Geneticin®)
   4777..4929    +  CDS            ble (fragment): BLE_KLEPN - Experimental evidence at protein level: Swiss-Prot protein existence level 1. Binding protein with a strong affinity to the bleomycin family of antibiotics. Binds to CL990; an antimitotic-antibiotic compound. From Klebsiella pneumoniae.
   4988..5035    +  polyA_signal   HSV TK poly(A) signal: herpes simplex virus thymidine kinase polyadenylation signal (Cole and Stacy, 1985)
   5126..5142    -  polyA_signal   bGH poly(A) signal (fragment): bovine growth hormone polyadenylation signal
   5364..5952    +  rep_origin     ori: high-copy-number ColE1/pMB1/pBR322/pUC origin of replication
>Addgene plasmid #197218 | pmiRFP670-2-Actin-C-18 | depositor full sequence | sequence record 383393 | pmiRFP670-2-Actin-C-18 sequence 6066 bps
TAGTTATTAATAGTAATCAATTACGGGGTCATTAGTTCATAGCCCATATATGGAGTTCCGCGTTACATAA
CTTACGGTAAATGGCCCGCCTGGCTGACCGCCCAACGACCCCCGCCCATTGACGTCAATAATGACGTATG
TTCCCATAGTAACGCCAATAGGGACTTTCCATTGACGTCAATGGGTGGAGTATTTACGGTAAACTGCCCA
CTTGGCAGTACATCAAGTGTATCATATGCCAAGTACGCCCCCTATTGACGTCAATGACGGTAAATGGCCC
GCCTGGCATTATGCCCAGTACATGACCTTATGGGACTTTCCTACTTGGCAGTACATCTACGTATTAGTCA
TCGCTATTACCATGGTGATGCGGTTTTGGCAGTACATCAATGGGCGTGGATAGCGGTTTGACTCACGGGG
ATTTCCAAGTCTCCACCCCATTGACGTCAATGGGAGTTTGTTTTGGCACCAAAATCAACGGGACTTTCCA
AAATGTCGTAACAACTCCGCCCCATTGACGCAAATGGGCGGTAGGCGTGTACGGTGGGAGGTCTATATAA
GCAGAGCTGGTTTAGTGAACCGTCAGATCCGCTAGCGCTACCGGTCGCCACCATGGCGCGTAAGGTCGAT
CTCACCTCCTGCGATCGCGAGCCGATCCACATCCCCGGCAGCATTCAGCCGTGCGGCTGCCTGCTAGCCT
GCGACGCGCAGGCGGTGCGGATCACGCGCATTACGGAAAATGCCGGCGCGTTCTTTGGACGCGAAACTCC
GCGGGTCGGTGAGCTACTCGCCGATTACTTCGGCGAGACCGAAGCCCATGCGCTGCGCAACGCACTGGCG
CAGTCCTCCGATCCAAAGCGACCGGCGCTGATCTTCGGTTGGCGCGACGGCCTGACCGGCCGCACCTTCG
ACATCTCACTGCATCGCCATGACGGTACATCGATCATCGAGTTCGAGCCTGCGGCGGCCGAACAGGCCGA
CAATCCGCTGCGGCTGACGCGGCAGATCATCGCGCGCACCAAAGAACTGAAGTCGCTCGAAGAGATGGCC
GCACGGGTGCCGCGCTATCTGCAGGCGATGCTCGGCTATCACCGCGTGATGTTGTACCGCTTCGCGGACG
ACGGCTCCGGGATGGTGATCGGCGAGGCGAAGCGCAGCGACCTCGAGAGCTTTCTCGGTCAGCACTTTCC
GGCGTCGCTGGTCCCGCAGCAGGCGCGGCTACTGTACTTGAAGAACGCGATCCGCGTGGTCTCGGATTCG
CGCGGCATCAGCAGCCGGATCGTGCCCGAGCACGACGCCTCCGGCGCCGCGCTCGATCTGTCGTTCGCGC
ACCTGCGCAGCATCTCGCCCTGCCATCTCGAATTTCTGCGGAACATGGGCGTCAGCGCCTCGATGTCGCT
GTCGATCATCATTGACGGCACGCTATGGGGATTGATCATCTGTCATCATTACGAGCCGCGTGCCGTGCCG
ATGGCGCAGCGCGTCGCGGCCAAAAGGTTCGCCGAGCGCTTATCGACGCACTTCACCGCCGCCCACCACC
AACGCTCCGGACTCAGATCTGGCAGCGGTGGAGGCAGCGCATCCGGCGGAAGCGGAAGCGATGATGATAT
CGCCGCGCTCGTCGTCGACAACGGCTCCGGCATGTGCAAGGCCGGCTTCGCGGGCGACGATGCCCCCCGG
GCCGTCTTCCCCTCCATCGTGGGGCGCCCCAGGCACCAGGGCGTGATGGTGGGCATGGGTCAGAAGGATT
CCTATGTGGGCGACGAGGCCCAGAGCAAGAGAGGCATCCTCACCCTGAAGTACCCCATCGAGCACGGCAT
CGTCACCAACTGGGACGACATGGAGAAAATCTGGCACCACACCTTCTACAATGAGCTGCGTGTGGCTCCC
GAGGAGCACCCCGTGCTGCTGACCGAGGCCCCCCTGAACCCCAAGGCCAACCGCGAGAAGATGACCCAGA
TCATGTTTGAGACCTTCAACACCCCAGCCATGTACGTTGCTATCCAGGCTGTGCTATCCCTGTACGCCTC
TGGCCGTACCACTGGCATCGTGATGGACTCCGGTGACGGGGTCACCCACACTGTGCCCATCTACGAGGGG
TATGCCCTCCCCCATGCCATCCTGCGTCTGGACCTGGCTGGCCGGGACCTGACTGACTACCTCATGAAGA
TCCTCACCGAGCGCGGCTACAGCTTCACCACCACGGCCGAGCGGGAAATCGTGCGTGACATTAAGGAGAA
GCTGTGCTACGTCGCCCTGGACTTCGAGCAAGAGATGGCCACGGCTGCTTCCAGCTCCTCCCTGGAGAAG
AGCTACGAGCTGCCTGACGGCCAGGTCATCACCATTGGCAATGAGCGGTTCCGCTGCCCTGAGGCACTCT
TCCAGCCTTCCTTCCTGGGCATGGAGTCCTGTGGCATCCACGAAACTACCTTCAACTCCATCATGAAGTG
TGACGTGGACATCCGCAAAGACCTGTACGCCAACACAGTGCTGTCTGGCGGCACCACCATGTACCCTGGC
ATTGCCGACAGGATGCAGAAGGAGATCACTGCCCTGGCACCCAGCACAATGAAGATCAAGATCATTGCTC
CTCCTGAGCGCAAGTACTCCGTGTGGATCGGCGGCTCCATCCTGGCCTCGCTGTCCACCTTCCAGCAGAT
GTGGATCAGCAAGCAGGAGTATGACGAGTCCGGCCCCTCCATCGTCCACCGCAAATGCTTCTAGGGATCC
ACCGGATCTAGATAACTGATCATAATCAGCCATACCACATTTGTAGAGGTTTTACTTGCTTTAAAAAACC
TCCCACACCTCCCCCTGAACCTGAAACATAAAATGAATGCAATTGTTGTTGTTAACTTGTTTATTGCAGC
TTATAATGGTTACAAATAAAGCAATAGCATCACAAATTTCACAAATAAAGCATTTTTTTCACTGCATTCT
AGTTGTGGTTTGTCCAAACTCATCAATGTATCTTAACGCGTAAATTGTAAGCGTTAATATTTTGTTAAAA
TTCGCGTTAAATTTTTGTTAAATCAGCTCATTTTTTAACCAATAGGCCGAAATCGGCAAAATCCCTTATA
AATCAAAAGAATAGACCGAGATAGGGT
[37 nt withheld, positions 3108-3144]
AAAGAACGTGGACTCCAACGTCAAAGG
[49 nt withheld, positions 3172-3220]
T
[91 nt withheld, positions 3222-3312]
G
[124 nt withheld, positions 3314-3437]
CAGGTGGCACTTTTCGGGGAAATGTGCGCGGAACCCCTATTTGTTTATTTTTCTAAATACATTCAAATAT
GTATCCGCTCATGAGACAATAACCCTGATAAATGCTTCAATAATATTGAAAAAGGAAGAGTCCTGAGGCG
GAAAGAACCAGCTGTGGAATGTGTGTCAGTTAGGGTGTGGAAAGTCCCCAGGCTCCCCAGCAGGCAGAAG
TATGCAAAGCATGCATCTCAATTAGTCAGCAACCAGGTGTGGAAAGTCCCCAGGCTCCCCAGCAGGCAGA
AGTATGCAAAGCATGCATCTCAATTAGTCAGCAACCATAGTCCCGCCCCTAACTCCGCCCATCCCGCCCC
TAACTCCGCCCAGTTCCGCCCATTCTCCGCCCCATGGCTGACTAATTTTTTTTATTTATGCAGAGGCCGA
GGCCGCCTCGGCCTCTGAGCTATTCCAGAAGTAGTGAGGAGGCTTTTTTGGAGGCCTAGGCTTTTGCAAA
GATCGATCAAGAGACAGGATGAGGATCGTTTCGCATGATTGAACAAGATGGATTGCACGCAGGTTCTCCG
GCCGCTTGGGTGGAGAGGCTATTCGGCTATGACTGGGCACAACAGACAATCGGCTGCTCTGATGCCGCCG
TGTTCCGGCTGTCAGCGCAGGGGCGCCCGGTTCTTTTTGTCAAGACCGACCTGTCCGGTGCCCTGAATGA
ACTGCAAGACGAGGCAGCGCGGCTATCGTGGCTGGCCACGACGGGCGTTCCTTGCGCAGCTGTGCTCGAC
GTTGTCACTGAAGCGGGAAGGGACTGGCTGCTATTGGGCGAAGTGCCGGGGCAGGATCTCCTGTCATCTC
ACCTTGCTCCTGCCGAGAAAGTATCCATCATGGCTGATGCAATGCGGCGGCTGCATACGCTTGATCCGGC
TACCTGCCCATTCGACCACCAAGCGAAACATCGCATCGAGCGAGCACGTACTCGGATGGAAGCCGGTCTT
GTCGATCAGGATGATCTGGACGAAGAGCATCAGGGGCTCGCGCCAGCCGAACTGTTCGCCAGGCTCAAGG
CGAGCATGCCCGACGGCGAGGATCTCGTCGTGACCCATGGCGATGCCTGCTTGCCGAATATCATGGTGGA
AAATGGCCGCTTTTCTGGATTCATCGACTGTGGCCGGCTGGGTGTGGCGGACCGCTATCAGGACATAGCG
TTGGCTACCCGTGATATTGCTGAAGAGCTTGGCGGCGAATGGGCTGACCGCTTCCTCGTGCTTTACGGTA
TCGCCGCTCCCGATTCGCAGCGCATCGCCTTCTATCGCCTTCTTGACGAGTTCTTCTGAGCGGGACTCTG
GGGTTCGAAATGACCGACCAAGCGACGCCCAACCTGCCATCACGAGATTTCGATTCCACCGCCGCCTTCT
ATGAAAGGTTGGGCTTCGGAATCGTTTTCCGGGACGCCGGCTGGATGATCCTCCAGCGCGGGGATCTCAT
GCTGGAGTTCTTCGCCCACCCTAGGGGGAGGCTAACTGAAACACGGAAGGAGACAATACCGGAAGGAACC
CGCGCTATGACGGCAATAAAAAGACAGAATAAAACGCACGGTGTTGGGTCGTTTGTTCATAAACGCGGGG
TTCGGTCCCAGGGCTGGCACTCTGTCGATACCCCACCGAGACCCCATTGGGGCCAATACGCCCGCGTTTC
TTCCTTTTCCCCACCCCACCCCCCAAGTTCGGGTGAAGGCCCAGGGCTCGCAGCCAACGTCGGGGCGGCA
GGCCCTGCCATAGCCTCAGGTTACTCATATATACTTTAGATTGATTTAAAACTTCATTTTTAATTTAAAA
GGATCTAGGTGAAGATCCTTTTTGATAATCTCATGACCAAAATCCCTTAACGTGAGTTTTCGTTCCACTG
AGCGTCAGACCCCGTAGAAAAGATCAAAGGATCTTCTTGAGATCCTTTTTTTCTGCGCGTAATCTGCTGC
TTGCAAACAAAAAAACCACCGCTACCAGCGGTGGTTTGTTTGCCGGATCAAGAGCTACCAACTCTTTTTC
CGAAGGTAACTGGCTTCAGCAGAGCGCAGATACCAAATACTGTCCTTCTAGTGTAGCCGTAGTTAGGCCA
CCACTTCAAGAACTCTGTAGCACCGCCTACATACCTCGCTCTGCTAATCCTGTTACCAGTGGCTGCTGCC
AGTGGCGATAAGTCGTGTCTTACCGGGTTGGACTCAAGACGATAGTTACCGGATAAGGCGCAGCGGTCGG
GCTGAACGGGGGGTTCGTGCACACAGCCCAGCTTGGAGCGAACGACCTACACCGAACTGAGATACCTACA
GCGTGAGCTATGAGAAAGCGCCACGCTTCCCGAAGGGAGAAAGGCGGACAGGTATCCGGTAAGCGGCAGG
GTCGGAACAGGAGAGCGCACGAGGGAGCTTCCAGGGGGAAACGCCTGGTATCTTTATAGTCCTGTCGGGT
TTCGCCACCTCTGACTTGAGCGTCGATTTTTGTGATGCTCGTCAGGGGGGCGGAGCCTATGGAAAAACGC
CAGCAACGCGGCCTTTTTACGGTTCCTGGCCTTTTGCTGGCCTTTTGCTCACATGTTCTTTCCTGCGTTA
TCCCCTGATTCTGTGGATAACCGTATTACCGCCATGCAT
