Features (pLannotate 1.2.2; 14 found; start..end, strand, type, name):
     61..364     +  enhancer       CMV enhancer: human cytomegalovirus immediate early enhancer
    365..568     +  promoter       CMV promoter: human cytomegalovirus (CMV) immediate early promoter
    613..1545    +  CDS            miRFP670-2: miRFP670-2 is a basic (constitutively fluorescent) near ir fluorescent protein published in 2020, derived from Rhodopseudomonas palustris CGA009. It has low acid sensitivity. It requires the cofactor biliverdin for fluorescence.
   1600..2721    +  CDS            ACTB: ACTB_BOVIN - Experimental evidence at protein level: Swiss-Prot protein existence level 1. Actin is a highly conserved protein that polymerizes to produce filaments that form cross-linked networks in the cytoplasm of cells. Actin exists in both monomeric (G-actin) and polymeric (F-actin) forms, both forms playing key functions, such as cell motility and contraction. In addition to their role in the cytoplasmic cytoskeleton, G- and F-actin also localize in the nucleus, and regulate gene transcription and motility and repair of damaged DNA. From Bos taurus (Bovine).
   2747..2831    +  CDS            large T antigen (fragment): large T antigen from SV40 (simian virus 40)
   2854..2975    +  polyA_signal   SV40 poly(A) signal: SV40 polyadenylation signal
   3009..3437    -  rep_origin     f1 ori (sequence partly withheld): f1 bacteriophage origin of replication; arrow indicates direction of (+) strand synthesis
   3464..3568    +  promoter       AmpR promoter: bla
   3637..3847    +  promoter       SV40 promoter: SV40 early promoter
   3890..4684    +  CDS            NeoR/KanR: aminoglycoside phosphotransferase from Tn5; aph(3')-II (or nptII); confers resistance to neomycin, kanamycin, and G418 (Geneticin®)
   4705..4857    +  CDS            ble (fragment): BLE_KLEPN - Experimental evidence at protein level: Swiss-Prot protein existence level 1. Binding protein with a strong affinity to the bleomycin family of antibiotics. Binds to CL990; an antimitotic-antibiotic compound. From Klebsiella pneumoniae.
   4916..4963    +  polyA_signal   HSV TK poly(A) signal: herpes simplex virus thymidine kinase polyadenylation signal (Cole and Stacy, 1985)
   5054..5070    -  polyA_signal   bGH poly(A) signal (fragment): bovine growth hormone polyadenylation signal
   5292..5880    +  rep_origin     ori: high-copy-number ColE1/pMB1/pBR322/pUC origin of replication
>Addgene plasmid #197218 | pmiRFP670-2-Actin-C-18 | addgene full sequence | sequence record 388115 | Addgene NGS Result
TAGTTATTAATAGTAATCAATTACGGGGTCATTAGTTCATAGCCCATATATGGAGTTCCGCGTTACATAA
CTTACGGTAAATGGCCCGCCTGGCTGACCGCCCAACGACCCCCGCCCATTGACGTCAATAATGACGTATG
TTCCCATAGTAACGCCAATAGGGACTTTCCATTGACGTCAATGGGTGGAGTATTTACGGTAAACTGCCCA
CTTGGCAGTACATCAAGTGTATCATATGCCAAGTACGCCCCCTATTGACGTCAATGACGGTAAATGGCCC
GCCTGGCATTATGCCCAGTACATGACCTTATGGGACTTTCCTACTTGGCAGTACATCTACGTATTAGTCA
TCGCTATTACCATGGTGATGCGGTTTTGGCAGTACATCAATGGGCGTGGATAGCGGTTTGACTCACGGGG
ATTTCCAAGTCTCCACCCCATTGACGTCAATGGGAGTTTGTTTTGGCACCAAAATCAACGGGACTTTCCA
AAATGTCGTAACAACTCCGCCCCATTGACGCAAATGGGCGGTAGGCGTGTACGGTGGGAGGTCTATATAA
GCAGAGCTGGTTTAGTGAACCGTCAGATCCGCTAGCGCTACCGGTCGCCACCATGGCGCGTAAGGTCGAT
CTCACCTCCTGCGATCGCGAGCCGATCCACATCCCCGGCAGCATTCAGCCGTGCGGCTGCCTGCTAGCCT
GCGACGCGCAGGCGGTGCGGATCACGCGCATTACGGAAAATGCCGGCGCGTTCTTTGGACGCGAAACTCC
GCGGGTCGGTGAGCTACTCGCCGATTACTTCGGCGAGACCGAAGCCCATGCGCTGCGCAACGCACTGGCG
CAGTCCTCCGATCCAAAGCGACCGGCGCTGATCTTCGGTTGGCGCGACGGCCTGACCGGCCGCACCTTCG
ACATCTCACTGCATCGCCATGACGGTACATCGATCATCGAGTTCGAGCCTGCGGCGGCCGAACAGGCCGA
CAATCCGCTGCGGCTGACGCGGCAGATCATCGCGCGCACCAAAGAACTGAAGTCGCTCGAAGAGATGGCC
GCACGGGTGCCGCGCTATCTGCAGGCGATGCTCGGCTATCACCGCGTGATGTTGTACCGCTTCGCGGACG
ACGGCTCCGGGATGGTGATCGGCGAGGCGAAGCGCAGCGACCTCGAGAGCTTTCTCGGTCAGCACTTTCC
GGCGTCGCTGGTCCCGCAGCAGGCGCGGCTACTGTACTTGAAGAACGCGATCCGCGTGGTCTCGGATTCG
CGCGGCATCAGCAGCCGGATCGTGCCCGAGCACGACGCCTCCGGCGCCGCGCTCGATCTGTCGTTCGCGC
ACCTGCGCAGCATCTCGCCCTGCCATCTCGAATTTCTGCGGAACATGGGCGTCAGCGCCTCGATGTCGCT
GTCGATCATCATTGACGGCACGCTATGGGGATTGATCATCTGTCATCATTACGAGCCGCGTGCCGTGCCG
ATGGCGCAGCGCGTCGCGGCCAAAAGGTTCGCCGAGCGCTTATCGACGCACTTCACCGCCGCCCACCACC
AACGCTCCGGACTCAGATCTGGCAGCGGTGGAGGCAGCGCATCCGGCGGAAGCGGAAGCGATGATGATAT
CGCCGCGCTCGTCGTCGACAACGGCTCCGGCATGTGCAAGGCCGGCTTCGCGGGCGACGATGCCCCCCGG
GCCGTCTTCCCCTCCATCGTGGGGCGCCCCAGGCACCAGGGCGTGATGGTGGGCATGGGTCAGAAGGATT
CCTATGTGGGCGACGAGGCCCAGAGCAAGAGAGGCATCCTCACCCTGAAGTACCCCATCGAGCACGGCAT
CGTCACCAACTGGGACGACATGGAGAAAATCTGGCACCACACCTTCTACAATGAGCTGCGTGTGGCTCCC
GAGGAGCACCCCGTGCTGCTGACCGAGGCCCCCCTGAACCCCAAGGCCAACCGCGAGAAGATGACCCAGA
TCATGTTTGAGACCTTCAACACCCCAGCCATGTACGTTGCTATCCAGGCTGTGCTATCCCTGTACGCCTC
TGGCCGTACCACTGGCATCGTGATGGACTCCGGTGACGGGGTCACCCACACTGTGCCCATCTACGAGGGG
TATGCCCTCCCCCATGCCATCCTGCGTCTGGACCTGGCTGGCCGGGACCTGACTGACTACCTCATGAAGA
TCCTCACCGAGCGCGGCTACAGCTTCACCACCACGGCCGAGCGGGAAATCGTGCGTGACATTAAGGAGAA
GCTGTGCTACGTCGCCCTGGACTTCGAGCAAGAGATGGCCACGGCTGCTTCCAGCTCCTCCCTGGAGAAG
AGCTACGAGCTGCCTGACGGCCAGGTCATCACCATTGGCAATGAGCGGTTCCGCTGCCCTGAGGCACTCT
TCCAGCCTTCCTTCCTGGGCATGGAGTCCTGTGGCATCCACGAAACTACCTTCAACTCCATCATGAAGTG
TGACGTGGACATCCGCAAAGACCTGTACGCCAACACAGTGCTGTCTGGCGGCACCACCATGTACCCTGGC
ATTGCCGACAGGATGCAGAAGGAGATCACTGCCCTGGCACCCAGCACAATGAAGATCAAGATCATTGCTC
CTCCTGAGCGCAAGTACTCCGTGTGGATCGGCGGCTCCATCCTGGCCTCGCTGTCCACCTTCCAGCAGAT
GTGGATCAGCAAGCAGGAGTATGACGAGTCCGGCCCCTCCATCGTCCACCGCAAATGCTTCTAGGGATCC
ACCGGATCTAGATAACTGATCATAATCAGCCATACCACATTTGTAGAGGTTTTACTTGCTTTAAAAAACC
TCCCACACCTCCCCCTGAACCTGAAACATAAAATGAATGCAATTGTTGTTGTTAACTTGTTTATTGCAGC
TTATAATGGTTACAAATAAAGCAATAGCATCACAAATTTCACAAATAAAGCATTTTTTTCACTGCATTCT
AGTTGTGGTTTGTCCAAACTCATCAATGTATCTTAAGGCGTAAATTGTAAGCGTTAATATTTTGTTAAAA
TTCGCGTTAAATTTTTGTTAAATCAGCTCATTTTTTAACCAATAGGCCGAAATCGGCAAAATCCCTTATA
AATCAAAAGAATAGACCGAGATAGGGT
[37 nt withheld, positions 3108-3144]
AAAGAACGTGGACTCCAACGTCAAAGG
[49 nt withheld, positions 3172-3220]
T
[91 nt withheld, positions 3222-3312]
G
[124 nt withheld, positions 3314-3437]
CAGGTGGCACTTTTCGGGGAAATGTGCGCGGAACCCCTATTTGTTTATTTTTCTAAATACATTCAAATAT
GTATCCGCTCATGAGACAATAACCCTGATAAATGCTTCAATAATATTGAAAAAGGAAGAGTCCTGAGGCG
GAAAGAACCAGCTGTGGAATGTGTGTCAGTTAGGGTGTGGAAAGTCCCCAGGCTCCCCAGCAGGCAGAAG
TATGCAAAGCATGCATCTCAATTAGTCAGCAACCATAGTCCCGCCCCTAACTCCGCCCATCCCGCCCCTA
ACTCCGCCCAGTTCCGCCCATTCTCCGCCCCATGGCTGACTAATTTTTTTTATTTATGCAGAGGCCGAGG
CCGCCTCGGCCTCTGAGCTATTCCAGAAGTAGTGAGGAGGCTTTTTTGGAGGCCTAGGCTTTTGCAAAGA
TCGATCAAGAGACAGGATGAGGATCGTTTCGCATGATTGAACAAGATGGATTGCACGCAGGTTCTCCGGC
CGCTTGGGTGGAGAGGCTATTCGGCTATGACTGGGCACAACAGACAATCGGCTGCTCTGATGCCGCCGTG
TTCCGGCTGTCAGCGCAGGGGCGCCCGGTTCTTTTTGTCAAGACCGACCTGTCCGGTGCCCTGAATGAAC
TGCAAGACGAGGCAGCGCGGCTATCGTGGCTGGCCACGACGGGCGTTCCTTGCGCAGCTGTGCTCGACGT
TGTCACTGAAGCGGGAAGGGACTGGCTGCTATTGGGCGAAGTGCCGGGGCAGGATCTCCTGTCATCTCAC
CTTGCTCCTGCCGAGAAAGTATCCATCATGGCTGATGCAATGCGGCGGCTGCATACGCTTGATCCGGCTA
CCTGCCCATTCGACCACCAAGCGAAACATCGCATCGAGCGAGCACGTACTCGGATGGAAGCCGGTCTTGT
CGATCAGGATGATCTGGACGAAGAGCATCAGGGGCTCGCGCCAGCCGAACTGTTCGCCAGGCTCAAGGCG
AGCATGCCCGACGGCGAGGATCTCGTCGTGACCCATGGCGATGCCTGCTTGCCGAATATCATGGTGGAAA
ATGGCCGCTTTTCTGGATTCATCGACTGTGGCCGGCTGGGTGTGGCGGACCGCTATCAGGACATAGCGTT
GGCTACCCGTGATATTGCTGAAGAGCTTGGCGGCGAATGGGCTGACCGCTTCCTCGTGCTTTACGGTATC
GCCGCTCCCGATTCGCAGCGCATCGCCTTCTATCGCCTTCTTGACGAGTTCTTCTGAGCGGGACTCTGGG
GTTCGAAATGACCGACCAAGCGACGCCCAACCTGCCATCACGAGATTTCGATTCCACCGCCGCCTTCTAT
GAAAGGTTGGGCTTCGGAATCGTTTTCCGGGACGCCGGCTGGATGATCCTCCAGCGCGGGGATCTCATGC
TGGAGTTCTTCGCCCACCCTAGGGGGAGGCTAACTGAAACACGGAAGGAGACAATACCGGAAGGAACCCG
CGCTATGACGGCAATAAAAAGACAGAATAAAACGCACGGTGTTGGGTCGTTTGTTCATAAACGCGGGGTT
CGGTCCCAGGGCTGGCACTCTGTCGATACCCCACCGAGACCCCATTGGGGCCAATACGCCCGCGTTTCTT
CCTTTTCCCCACCCCACCCCCCAAGTTCGGGTGAAGGCCCAGGGCTCGCAGCCAACGTCGGGGCGGCAGG
CCCTGCCATAGCCTCAGGTTACTCATATATACTTTAGATTGATTTAAAACTTCATTTTTAATTTAAAAGG
ATCTAGGTGAAGATCCTTTTTGATAATCTCATGACCAAAATCCCTTAACGTGAGTTTTCGTTCCACTGAG
CGTCAGACCCCGTAGAAAAGATCAAAGGATCTTCTTGAGATCCTTTTTTTCTGCGCGTAATCTGCTGCTT
GCAAACAAAAAAACCACCGCTACCAGCGGTGGTTTGTTTGCCGGATCAAGAGCTACCAACTCTTTTTCCG
AAGGTAACTGGCTTCAGCAGAGCGCAGATACCAAATACTGTTCTTCTAGTGTAGCCGTAGTTAGGCCACC
ACTTCAAGAACTCTGTAGCACCGCCTACATACCTCGCTCTGCTAATCCTGTTACCAGTGGCTGCTGCCAG
TGGCGATAAGTCGTGTCTTACCGGGTTGGACTCAAGACGATAGTTACCGGATAAGGCGCAGCGGTCGGGC
TGAACGGGGGGTTCGTGCACACAGCCCAGCTTGGAGCGAACGACCTACACCGAACTGAGATACCTACAGC
GTGAGCTATGAGAAAGCGCCACGCTTCCCGAAGGGAGAAAGGCGGACAGGTATCCGGTAAGCGGCAGGGT
CGGAACAGGAGAGCGCACGAGGGAGCTTCCAGGGGGAAACGCCTGGTATCTTTATAGTCCTGTCGGGTTT
CGCCACCTCTGACTTGAGCGTCGATTTTTGTGATGCTCGTCAGGGGGGCGGAGCCTATGGAAAAACGCCA
GCAACGCGGCCTTTTTACGGTTCCTGGCCTTTTGCTGGCCTTTTGCTCACATGTTCTTTCCTGCGTTATC
CCCTGATTCTGTGGATAACCGTATTACCGCCATGCAT
